Addgene plasmid #66501: SCTR-Tango
Purpose: Expression of G protein-coupled receptors for PRESTO-Tango: parallel receptorome expression and screening via transcriptional output, with transcriptional activation following arrestin translocation
Depositing lab: Bryan Roth. Publication: PRESTO-Tango as an open-source resource for interrogation of the druggable human GPCRome. Kroeze WK, Sassano MF, Huang XP, Lansu K, McCorvy JD, Giguere PM, Sciaky N, Roth BL. Nat Struct Mol Biol. 2015 May;22(5):362-9. doi: 10.1038/nsmb.3014. Epub 2015 Apr 20. PubMed 25895059.
Backbone
  Vector backbone: empty Tango
  Backbone size w/o insert (bp): 6632
  Vector type: Mammalian Expression
  Selectable markers: Neomycin (select with G418)
Growth in bacteria
  Bacterial resistance: Ampicillin, 100 μg/mL
  Growth temperature: 37°C
  Growth strain: DH5alpha
  Copy number: High Copy
Gene/Insert
  Gene/Insert name: SCTR
  Species: H. sapiens (human)
  Insert size (bp): 1320
  Entrez Gene: SCTR (a.k.a. SR)
  Promoter: CMV
  Tag / fusion protein: FLAG (N terminal on backbone)
  Cloning method: Restriction Enzyme; 5′ cloning site NotI (not destroyed); 3′ cloning site XhoI (unknown if destroyed)
  Sequencing primers: 5′ CMV-F; 3′ Tet-R
Terms and licenses: Academic/Nonprofit Terms; Industry Terms: Not Available to Industry
Depositor comments: Please note: Most of the PRESTO-Tango vectors do not contain the XhoI cut site downstream of the tTA sequence and instead carry an XbaI site. If you need to perform an XhoI digest we recommend sequencing with a forward primer at the C-terminus of tTA to determine which of the two sites is present. Suggested primer: 5-gagctccacttagacggcgagg-3. Original backbone was pcDNA3.1(+). These plasmids were generated as part of the Illuminating the Druggable Genome (IDG) program sponsored by the NIH Common Fund. The goal of this program is to identify, gather, and distribute information and resources for proteins that currently are not well-studied yet belong to commonly drug-targeted protein families: protein kinases, non-olfactory G-protein coupled receptors (GPCRs), and ion channels. The IDG program is designed to develop fundamental research tools for understudied proteins, elucidate their function, and disseminate the IDG-related resources and data to the greater scientific community.
How to cite: SCTR-Tango was a gift from Bryan Roth (Addgene plasmid # 66501 ; http://n2t.net/addgene:66501 ; RRID:Addgene_66501)
