[The description below was written by a language model from this plasmid's Addgene catalogue record.]
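Description:
SCTR-Tango is a mammalian expression plasmid from the PRESTO-Tango collection, a set of G protein-coupled receptor constructs built for parallel screening of the human GPCRome by transcriptional readout. It is based on an "empty Tango" backbone of about 6.6 kb that was originally derived from pcDNA3.1(+). The plasmid is maintained at high copy in E. coli under ampicillin selection, and it carries a neomycin resistance marker so that transfected mammalian cells can be selected with G418.

The insert is the human secretin receptor gene (SCTR, about 1.3 kb), expressed from the CMV promoter and cloned by restriction enzymes with NotI at the 5′ end. The backbone adds an N-terminal FLAG tag, which can be used to detect the receptor. The depositor's comments place a tTA (tetracycline transactivator) sequence downstream of the receptor, consistent with the Tango design. In that design, agonist-driven arrestin translocation to the receptor leads to release of the transcription factor, which then activates a reporter gene. The record does not itemise the other elements of the fusion, such as a protease cleavage site or any added C-terminal tail, and no feature table is provided to confirm them. The depositor also notes that most vectors in the series have an XbaI site rather than XhoI downstream of tTA, so the identity of the 3′ cloning site in this plasmid is uncertain.

The construct is intended for arrestin recruitment assays at the secretin receptor, either on its own or as part of receptorome-wide ligand screens. It was produced under a programme that develops research tools for understudied members of druggable protein families.
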