>Addgene plasmid #66501 | SCTR-Tango | depositor partial sequence | sequence record 113615 | empty Tango
GACGGATCGGGAGATCTCCCGATCCCCTATGGTGCACTCTCAGTACAATCTGCTCTGATGCCGCATAGTT
AAGCCAGTATCTGCTCCCTGCTTGTGTGTTGGAGGTCGCTGAGTAGTGCGCGAGCAAAATTTAAGCTACA
ACAAGGCAAGGCTTGACCGACAATTGCATGAAGAATCTGCTTAGGGTTAGGCGTTTTGCGCTGCTTCGCG
ATGTACGGGCCAGATATACGCGTTGACATTGATTATTGACTAGTTATTAATAGTAATCAATTACGGGGTC
ATTAGTTCATAGCCCATATATGGAGTTCCGCGTTACATAACTTACGGTAAATGGCCCGCCTGGCTGACCG
CCCAACGACCCCCGCCCATTGACGTCAATAATGACGTATGTTCCCATAGTAACGCCAATAGGGACTTTCC
ATTGACGTCAATGGGTGGAGTATTTACGGTAAACTGCCCACTTGGCAGTACATCAAGTGTATCATATGCC
AAGTACGCCCCCTATTGACGTCAATGACGGTAAATGGCCCGCCTGGCATTATGCCCAGTACATGACCTTA
TGGGACTTTCCTACTTGGCAGTACATCTACGTATTAGTCATCGCTATTACCATGGTGATGCGGTTTTGGC
AGTACATCAATGGGCGTGGATAGCGGTTTGACTCACGGGGATTTCCAAGTCTCCACCCCATTGACGTCAA
TGGGAGTTTGTTTTGGCACCAAAATCAACGGGACTTTCCAAAATGTCGTAACAACTCCGCCCCATTGACG
CAAATGGGCGGTAGGCGTGTACGGTGGGAGGTCTATATAAGCAGAGCTCTCTGGCTAACTAGAGAACCCA
CTGCTTACTGGCTTATCGAAATTAATACGACTCACTATAGGGAGACCCAAGCTGGCTAGCGTTTAAACTT
AAGCTTGGTACCGAGCTCGGATCCACTAGTCCAGTGTGGTGGAATTCTGCAGATATCCAGCACAGTGGCG
GCCGCGCCACCATGAAGACGATCATCGCCCTGAGCTACATCTTCTGCCTGGTATTCGCCGACTACAAGGA
CGATGATGACGCCAGCATCGATACCGGTGGACGCACCCCACCCAGCCTGGGTCCCCAAGATGAGTCCTGC
ACCACCGCCAGCTCCTCCCTGGCCAAGGACACTTCATCGACCGGTGAGAACCTGTACTTCCAGCTAAGAT
TAGATAAAAGTAAAGTGATTAACAGCGCATTAGAGCTGCTTAATGAGGTCGGAATCGAAGGTTTAACAAC
CCGTAAACTCGCCCAGAAGCTAGGTGTAGAGCAGCCTACATTGTATTGGCATGTAAAAAATAAGCGGGCT
TTGCTCGACGCCTTAGCCATTGAGATGTTAGATAGGCACCATACTCACTTTTGCCCTTTAGAAGGGGAAA
GCTGGCAAGATTTTTTACGTAATAACGCTAAAAGTTTTAGATGTGCTTTACTAAGTCATCGCGATGGAGC
AAAAGTACATTTAGGTACACGGCCTACAGAAAAACAGTATGAAACTCTCGAAAATCAATTAGCCTTTTTA
TGCCAACAAGGTTTTTCACTAGAGAATGCATTATATGCACTCAGCGCTGTGGGGCATTTTACTTTAGGTT
GCGTATTGGAAGATCAAGAGCATCAAGTCGCTAAAGAAGAAAGGGAAACACCTACTACTGATAGTATGCC
GCCATTATTACGACAAGCTATCGAATTATTTGATCACCAAGGTGCAGAGCCAGCCTTCTTATTCGGCCTT
GAATTGATCATATGCGGATTAGAAAAACAACTTAAATGTGAAAGTGGGTCCGCGTACAGCCGCGCGCGTA
CGAAAAACAATTACGGGTCTACCATCGAGGGCCTGCTCGATCTCCCGGACGACGACGCCCCCGAAGAGGC
GGGGCTGGCGGCTCCGCGCCTGTCCTTTCTCCCCGCGGGACACACGCGCAGACTGTCGACGGCCCCCCCG
ACCGATGTCAGCCTGGGGGACGAGCTCCACTTAGACGGCGAGGACGTGGCGATGGCGCATGCCGACGCGC
TAGACGATTTCGATCTGGACATGTTGGGGGACGGGGATTCCCCGGGTCCGGGATTTACCCCCCACGACTC
CGCCCCCTACGGCGCTCTGGATATGGCCGACTTCGAGTTTGAGCAGATGTTTACCGATGCCCTTGGAATT
GACGAGTACGGTGGGTAGCTCGAGTCTAGAGGGCCCGTTTAAACCCGCTGATCAGCCTCGACTGTGCCTT
CTAGTTGCCAGCCATCTGTTGTTTGCCCCTCCCCCGTGCCTTCCTTGACCCTGGAAGGTGCCACTCCCAC
TGTCCTTTCCTAATAAAATGAGGAAATTGCATCGCATTGTCTGAGTAGGTGTCATTCTATTCTGGGGGGT
GGGGTGGGGCAGGACAGCAAGGGGGAGGATTGGGAAGACAATAGCAGGCATGCTGGGGATGCGGTGGGCT
CTATGGCTTCTGAGGCGGAAAGAACCAGCTGGGGCTCTAGGGGGTATCCCC
[124 nt withheld, positions 2502-2625]
C
[91 nt withheld, positions 2627-2717]
A
[49 nt withheld, positions 2719-2767]
CCTTTGACGTTGGAGTCCACGTTCTTT
[37 nt withheld, positions 2795-2831]
ACCCTATCTCGGTCTATTCTTTTGATTTATAAGGGATTTTGCCGATTTCGGCCTATTGGTTAAAAAATGA
GCTGATTTAACAAAAATTTAACGCGAATTAATTCTGTGGAATGTGTGTCAGTTAGGGTGTGGAAAGTCCC
CAGGCTCCCCAGCAGGCAGAAGTATGCAAAGCATGCATCTCAATTAGTCAGCAACCAGGTGTGGAAAGTC
CCCAGGCTCCCCAGCAGGCAGAAGTATGCAAAGCATGCATCTCAATTAGTCAGCAACCATAGTCCCGCCC
CTAACTCCGCCCATCCCGCCCCTAACTCCGCCCAGTTCCGCCCATTCTCCGCCCCATGGCTGACTAATTT
TTTTTATTTATGCAGAGGCCGAGGCCGCCTCTGCCTCTGAGCTATTCCAGAAGTAGTGAGGAGGCTTTTT
TGGAGGCCTAGGCTTTTGCAAAAAGCTCCCGGGAGCTTGTATATCCATTTTCGGATCTGATCAAGAGACA
GGATGAGGATCGTTTCGCATGATTGAACAAGATGGATTGCACGCAGGTTCTCCGGCCGCTTGGGTGGAGA
GGCTATTCGGCTATGACTGGGCACAACAGACAATCGGCTGCTCTGATGCCGCCGTGTTCCGGCTGTCAGC
GCAGGGGCGCCCGGTTCTTTTTGTCAAGACCGACCTGTCCGGTGCCCTGAATGAACTGCAGGACGAGGCA
GCGCGGCTATCGTGGCTGGCCACGACGGGCGTTCCTTGCGCAGCTGTGCTCGACGTTGTCACTGAAGCGG
GAAGGGACTGGCTGCTATTGGGCGAAGTGCCGGGGCAGGATCTCCTGTCATCTCACCTTGCTCCTGCCGA
GAAAGTATCCATCATGGCTGATGCAATGCGGCGGCTGCATACGCTTGATCCGGCTACCTGCCCATTCGAC
CACCAAGCGAAACATCGCATCGAGCGAGCACGTACTCGGATGGAAGCCGGTCTTGTCGATCAGGATGATC
TGGACGAAGAGCATCAGGGGCTCGCGCCAGCCGAACTGTTCGCCAGGCTCAAGGCGCGCATGCCCGACGG
CGAGGATCTCGTCGTGACCCATGGCGATGCCTGCTTGCCGAATATCATGGTGGAAAATGGCCGCTTTTCT
GGATTCATCGACTGTGGCCGGCTGGGTGTGGCGGACCGCTATCAGGACATAGCGTTGGCTACCCGTGATA
TTGCTGAAGAGCTTGGCGGCGAATGGGCTGACCGCTTCCTCGTGCTTTACGGTATCGCCGCTCCCGATTC
GCAGCGCATCGCCTTCTATCGCCTTCTTGACGAGTTCTTCTGAGCGGGACTCTGGGGTTCGAAATGACCG
ACCAAGCGACGCCCAACCTGCCATCACGAGATTTCGATTCCACCGCCGCCTTCTATGAAAGGTTGGGCTT
CGGAATCGTTTTCCGGGACGCCGGCTGGATGATCCTCCAGCGCGGGGATCTCATGCTGGAGTTCTTCGCC
CACCCCAACTTGTTTATTGCAGCTTATAATGGTTACAAATAAAGCAATAGCATCACAAATTTCACAAATA
AAGCATTTTTTTCACTGCATTCTAGTTGTGGTTTGTCCAAACTCATCAATGTATCTTATCATGTCTGTAT
ACCGTCGACCTCTAGCTAGAGCTTGGCGTAATCATGGTCATAGCTGTTTCCTGTGTGAAATTGTTATCCG
CTCACAATTCCACACAACATACGAGCCGGAAGCATAAAGTGTAAAGCCTGGGGTGCCTAATGAGTGAGCT
AACTCACATTAATTGCGTTGCGCTCACTGCCCGCTTTCCAGTCGGGAAACCTGTCGTGCCAGCTGCATTA
ATGAATCGGCCAACGCGCGGGGAGAGGCGGTTTGCGTATTGGGCGCTCTTCCGCTTCCTCGCTCACTGAC
TCGCTGCGCTCGGTCGTTCGGCTGCGGCGAGCGGTATCAGCTCACTCAAAGGCGGTAATACGGTTATCCA
CAGAATCAGGGGATAACGCAGGAAAGAACATGTGAGCAAAAGGCCAGCAAAAGGCCAGGAACCGTAAAAA
GGCCGCGTTGCTGGCGTTTTTCCATAGGCTCCGCCCCCCTGACGAGCATCACAAAAATCGACGCTCAAGT
CAGAGGTGGCGAAACCCGACAGGACTATAAAGATACCAGGCGTTTCCCCCTGGAAGCTCCCTCGTGCGCT
CTCCTGTTCCGACCCTGCCGCTTACCGGATACCTGTCCGCCTTTCTCCCTTCGGGAAGCGTGGCGCTTTC
TCATAGCTCACGCTGTAGGTATCTCAGTTCGGTGTAGGTCGTTCGCTCCAAGCTGGGCTGTGTGCACGAA
CCCCCCGTTCAGCCCGACCGCTGCGCCTTATCCGGTAACTATCGTCTTGAGTCCAACCCGGTAAGACACG
ACTTATCGCCACTGGCAGCAGCCACTGGTAACAGGATTAGCAGAGCGAGGTATGTAGGCGGTGCTACAGA
GTTCTTGAAGTGGTGGCCTAACTACGGCTACACTAGAAGAACAGTATTTGGTATCTGCGCTCTGCTGAAG
CCAGTTACCTTCGGAAAAAGAGTTGGTAGCTCTTGATCCGGCAAACAAACCACCGCTGGTAGCGGTTTTT
TTGTTTGCAAGCAGCAGATTACGCGCAGAAAAAAAGGATCTCAAGAAGATCCTTTGATCTTTTCTACGGG
GTCTGACGCTCAGTGGAACGAAAACTCACGTTAAGGGATTTTGGTCATGAGATTATCAAAAAGGATCTTC
ACCTAGATCCTTTTAAATTAAAAATGAAGTTTTAAATCAATCTAAAGTATATATGAGTAAACTTGGTCTG
ACAGTTACCAATGCTTAATCAGTGAGGCACCTATCTCAGCGATCTGTCTATTTCGTTCATCCATAGTTGC
CTGACTCCCCGTCGTGTAGATAACTACGATACGGGAGGGCTTACCATCTGGCCCCAGTGCTGCAATGATA
CCGCGAGACCCACGCTCACCGGCTCCAGATTTATCAGCAATAAACCAGCCAGCCGGAAGGGCCGAGCGCA
GAAGTGGTCCTGCAACTTTATCCGCCTCCATCCAGTCTATTAATTGTTGCCGGGAAGCTAGAGTAAGTAG
TTCGCCAGTTAATAGTTTGCGCAACGTTGTTGCCATTGCTACAGGCATCGTGGTGTCACGCTCGTCGTTT
GGTATGGCTTCATTCAGCTCCGGTTCCCAACGATCAAGGCGAGTTACATGATCCCCCATGTTGTGCAAAA
AAGCGGTTAGCTCCTTCGGTCCTCCGATCGTTGTCAGAAGTAAGTTGGCCGCAGTGTTATCACTCATGGT
TATGGCAGCACTGCATAATTCTCTTACTGTCATGCCATCCGTAAGATGCTTTTCTGTGACTGGTGAGTAC
TCAACCAAGTCATTCTGAGAATAGTGTATGCGGCGACCGAGTTGCTCTTGCCCGGCGTCAATACGGGATA
ATACCGCGCCACATAGCAGAACTTTAAAAGTGCTCATCATTGGAAAACGTTCTTCGGGGCGAAAACTCTC
AAGGATCTTACCGCTGTTGAGATCCAGTTCGATGTAACCCACTCGTGCACCCAACTGATCTTCAGCATCT
TTTACTTTCACCAGCGTTTCTGGGTGAGCAAAAACAGGAAGGCAAAATGCCGCAAAAAAGGGAATAAGGG
CGACACGGAAATGTTGAATACTCATACTCTTCCTTTTTCAATATTATTGAAGCATTTATCAGGGTTATTG
TCTCATGAGCGGATACATATTTGAATGTATTTAGAAAAATAAACAAATAGGGGTTCCGCGCACATTTCCC
CGAAAAGTGCCACCTGACGTC
