>Addgene plasmid #66501 | SCTR-Tango | depositor partial sequence | sequence record 113616 | SCTR
[1320 nt withheld, positions 1-1320]
