>Addgene plasmid #66501 | SCTR-Tango | addgene partial sequence | sequence record 121482 | CMV-F 5'-CGCAAATGGGCGGTAGGCGTG-3'
GCTCTCTGGCTAACTAGAGAACCCACTGCTTACTGGCTTATCGAAATTAATACGACTCACTATAGGGAGA
CCCAAGCTGGCTAGCGTTTAAACTTAAGCTTGGTACCGAGCTCGGATCCACTAGTCCAGTGTGGTGGAAT
TCTGCAGATATCCAGCACAGTGGCGGCCGCGCCACCATGAAGACGATCATCGCCCTGAGCTACATCTTCT
GCCTGGTATTCGCCGACTACAAGGACGATGATGACGCCAGCATCGAT
[219 nt withheld, positions 258-476]
