>Addgene plasmid #66501 | SCTR-Tango | addgene partial sequence | sequence record 121483 | Tet-R 5'-GGCGAGTTTACGGGTTGTTA-3'
GCTCTAATGCGCTGTTAATCACTTTACTTTTATCTAATCTTAGCTGGAAGTACAGGTTCTCACCGGTCGA
TGAAGTGTCCTTGGCCAGGGAGGAGCTGGCGGTGGTGCAGGACTCATCTTGGGGACCCAGGCTGGGTGGG
GTGCGTCCACCGGTATCGAT
[853 nt withheld, positions 161-1013]
